>Addgene plasmid #120062 | pMaCTag-Z34 | addgene full sequence | sequence record 232671 | Addgene NGS Result
ATTTAGGTGACACTATAGAACGCGGCCGCCAGCTGAAGCTTCGTACGTCAGGTGGAGGAGGTAGTGGCGG
AGGCGGATCCGACTACAAAGACCATGACGGTGATTATAAAGATCATGATATCGATTACAAGGATGACGAT
GACAAGTAGACTAGTAACTTGTTTATTGCAGCTTATAATGGTTACAAATAAAGCAATAGCATCACAAATT
TCACAAATAAAGCATTTTTTTCACTGCATTCTAGTTGTGGTTTGTCCAAACTCATCAATGTATCTTAGTC
GATATAACTTCGTATAGCATACATTATACGAAGTTATGTCGACGGTGTGGAAAGTCCCCAGGCTCCCCAG
CAGGCAGAAGTATGCAAAGCATGCATCTCAATTAGTCAGCAACCAGGTGTGGAAAGTCCCCAGGCTCCCC
AGCAGGCAGAAGTATGCAAAGCATGCATCTCAATTAGTCAGCAACCATAGTCCCGCCCCTAACTCCGCCC
ATCCCGCCCCTAACTCCGCCCAGTTCCGCCCATTCTCCGCCCCATGGCTGACTAATTTTTTTTATTTATG
CAGAGGCCGAGGCCGCCTCGGCCTCTGAGCTATTCCAGAAGTAGTGAGGAGGCTTTTTTGGAGGCCTAGG
CTTTTGCAAAGAATTCGCCACCATGGCCAAGTTGACCAGTGCCGTTCCGGTGCTCACCGCGCGCGACGTC
GCCGGAGCGGTCGAGTTCTGGACCGACCGGCTCGGGTTCTCCCGGGACTTCGTGGAGGACGACTTCGCCG
GTGTGGTCCGGGACGACGTGACCCTGTTCATCAGCGCGGTCCAGGACCAGGTGGTGCCGGACAACACCCT
GGCCTGGGTGTGGGTGCGCGGCCTGGACGAGCTGTACGCCGAGTGGTCGGAGGTCGTGTCCACGAACTTC
CGGGACGCCTCCGGGCCGGCCATGACCGAGATCGGCGAGCAGCCGTGGGGGCGGGAGTTCGCCCTGCGCG
ACCCGGCCGGCAACTGCGTGCACTTCGTGGCCGAGGAGCAGGACTGACTGCAGCGACTGTGCCTTCTAGT
TGCCAGCCATCTGTTGTTTGCCCCTCCCCCGTGCCTTCCTTGACCCTGGAAGGTGCCACTCCCACTGTCC
TTTCCTAATAAAATGAGGAAATTGCATCGCATTGTCTGAGTAGGTGTCATTCTATTCTGGGGGGTGGGGT
GGGGCAGGACAGCAAGGGGGAGGATTGGGAAGACAATAGCAGGCATGCTGGGGATGCGGTGGGCTCTATG
GCTCGAGGAGGGCCTATTTCCCATGATTCCTTCATATTTGCATATACGATACAAGGCTGTTAGAGAGATA
ATTGGAATTAATTTGACTGTAAACACAAAGATATTAGTACAAAATACGTGACGTAGAAAGTAATAATTTC
TTGGGTAGTTTGCAGTTTTAAAATTATGTTTTAAAATGGACTATCATATGCTTACCGTAACTTGAAAGTA
TTTCGATTTCTTGGCTTTATATATCTTGTGGAAAGGACGAAACACCGATAACTTCGTATAGCATACATTA
TACGAAGTTATGGTACCGATGCAGCTAGCCCGCGGATCTGCCGGTCTCCCTATAGTGAGTCGTATTAATT
TCGATAAGCCAGGTTAACCTGCATTAATGAATCGGCCAACGCGCGGGGAGAGGCGGTTTGCGTATTGGGC
GCTCTTCCGCTTCCTCGCTCACTGACTCGCTGCGCTCGGTCGTTCGGCTGCGGCGAGCGGTATCAGCTCA
CTCAAAGGCGGTAATACGGTTATCCACAGAATCAGGGGATAACGCAGGAAAGAACATGTGAGCAAAAGGC
CAGCAAAAGGCCAGGAACCGTAAAAAGGCCGCGTTGCTGGCGTTTTTCCATAGGCTCCGCCCCCCTGACG
AGCATCACAAAAATCGACGCTCAAGTCAGAGGTGGCGAAACCCGACAGGACTATAAAGATACCAGGCGTT
TCCCCCTGGAAGCTCCCTCGTGCGCTCTCCTGTTCCGACCCTGCCGCTTACCGGATACCTGTCCGCCTTT
CTCCCTTCGGGAAGCGTGGCGCTTTCTCATAGCTCACGCTGTAGGTATCTCAGTTCGGTGTAGGTCGTTC
GCTCCAAGCTGGGCTGTGTGCACGAACCCCCCGTTCAGCCCGACCGCTGCGCCTTATCCGGTAACTATCG
TCTTGAGTCCAACCCGGTAAGACACGACTTATCGCCACTGGCAGCAGCCACTGGTAACAGGATTAGCAGA
GCGAGGTATGTAGGCGGTGCTACAGAGTTCTTGAAGTGGTGGCCTAACTACGGCTACACTAGAAGAACAG
TATTTGGTATCTGCGCTCTGCTGAAGCCAGTTACCTTCGGAAAAAGAGTTGGTAGCTCTTGATCCGGCAA
ACAAACCACCGCTGGTAGCGGTGGTTTTTTTGTTTGCAAGCAGCAGATTACGCGCAGAAAAAAAGGATCT
CAAGAAGATCCTTTGATCTTTTCTACGGGGTCTGACGCTCAGTGGAACGAAAACTCACGTTAAGGGATTT
TGGTCATGAGATTATCAAAAAGGATCTTCACCTAGATCCTTTTAAATTAAAAATGAAGTTTTAAATCAAT
CTAAAGTATATATGAGTAAACTTGGTCTGACAGTTACCAATGCTTAATCAGTGAGGCACCTATCTCAGCG
ATCTGTCTATTTCGTTCATCCATAGTTGCCTGACTCCCCGTCGTGTAGATAACTACGATACGGGAGGGCT
TACCATCTGGCCCCAGTGCTGCAATGATACCGCGAGACCCACGCTCACCGGCTCCAGATTTATCAGCAAT
AAACCAGCCAGCCGGAAGGGCCGAGCGCAGAAGTGGTCCTGCAACTTTATCCGCCTCCATCCAGTCTATT
AATTGTTGCCGGGAAGCTAGAGTAAGTAGTTCGCCAGTTAATAGTTTGCGCAACGTTGTTGCCATTGCTA
CAGGCATCGTGGTGTCACGCTCGTCGTTTGGTATGGCTTCATTCAGCTCCGGTTCCCAACGATCAAGGCG
AGTTACATGATCCCCCATGTTGTGCAAAAAAGCGGTTAGCTCCTTCGGTCCTCCGATCGTTGTCAGAAGT
AAGTTGGCCGCAGTGTTATCACTCATGGTTATGGCAGCACTGCATAATTCTCTTACTGTCATGCCATCCG
TAAGATGCTTTTCTGTGACTGGTGAGTACTCAACCAAGTCATTCTGAGAATAGTGTATGCGGCGACCGAG
TTGCTCTTGCCCGGCGTCAATACGGGATAATACCGCGCCACATAGCAGAACTTTAAAAGTGCTCATCATT
GGAAAACGTTCTTCGGGGCGAAAACTCTCAAGGATCTTACCGCTGTTGAGATCCAGTTCGATGTAACCCA
CTCGTGCACCCAACTGATCTTCAGCATCTTTTACTTTCACCAGCGTTTCTGGGTGAGCAAAAACAGGAAG
GCAAAATGCCGCAAAAAAGGGAATAAGGGCGACACGGAAATGTTGAATACTCATACTCTTCCTTTTTCAA
TATTATTGAAGCATTTATCAGGGTTATTGTCTCATGAGCGGATACATATTTGAATGTATTTAGAAAAATA
AACAAATAGGGGTTCCGCGCACATTTCCCCGAAAAGTGCCACCTGACGTCTAAGAAACCATTATTATCAT
GACATTAACCTATAAAAATAGGCGTATCACGAGGCCCTTTCGTCTCGCGCGTTTCGGTGATGACGGTGAA
AACCTCTGACACATGCAGCTCCCGGAGACGGTCACAGCTTGTCTGTAAGCGGATGCCGGGAGCAGACAAG
CCCGTCAGGGCGCGTCAGCGGGTGTTGGCGGGTGTCGGGGCTGGCTTAACTATGCGGCATCAGAGCAGAT
TGTACTGAGAGTGCACCATATGGACATATTGTCGTTAGAACGCGGCTACAATTAATACATAACCTTATGT
ATCATACACATACG
Features (pLannotate 1.2.2; 16 found; start..end, strand, type, name):
      1..19      +  promoter       SP6 promoter: promoter for bacteriophage SP6 RNA polymerase
     81..146     +  CDS            3xFLAG: three tandem FLAG® epitope tags, followed by an enterokinase cleavage site
    156..277     +  polyA_signal   SV40 poly(A) signal: SV40 polyadenylation signal
    284..317     +  protein_bind   loxP: Cre-mediated recombination occurs in the 8-bp core sequence (GCATACAT). Cre recombinase
    324..640     +  promoter       SV40 promoter: SV40 enhancer and early promoter
    653..1027    +  CDS            BleoR: antibiotic-binding protein; Sh ble from Streptoalloteichus hindustanus; confers resistance to bleomycin, phleomycin, and Zeocin™
   1037..1261    +  polyA_signal   bGH poly(A) signal: bovine growth hormone polyadenylation signal
   1268..1508    +  promoter       U6 promoter: RNA polymerase III promoter for human U6 snRNA
   1518..1551    +  protein_bind   loxP: Cre-mediated recombination occurs in the 8-bp core sequence (GCATACAT). Cre recombinase
   1589..1607    -  promoter       T7 promoter: promoter for bacteriophage T7 RNA polymerase
   1629..1682    -  CDS            lacI (fragment): lac repressor; lacI; The lac repressor binds to the lac operator to inhibit transcription in E. coli. This inhibition can be relieved by adding lactose or isopropyl-β-D-thiogalactopyranoside (IPTG).
   1865..2453    -  rep_origin     ori: high-copy-number ColE1/pMB1/pBR322/pUC origin of replication
   2624..3484    -  CDS            AmpR: β-lactamase; bla; confers resistance to ampicillin, carbenicillin, and related antibiotics
   3485..3589    -  promoter       AmpR promoter: bla
   3684..3719    +  CDS            rop (fragment): Rop protein, which maintains plasmids at low copy number; rop
   3821..3872    +  misc_feature   bom (fragment): basis of mobility region from pBR322
