[The description below was written by a language model from this plasmid's Addgene catalogue record and pLannotate feature annotations shown in this document.]
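Description:
pMaCTag-Z34 is a PCR template plasmid built on the pFA6a backbone, designed for C-terminal tagging of endogenous mammalian genes with a 3xFLAG epitope under Zeocin selection. It is not meant to be expressed as a plasmid in mammalian cells. Instead, it supplies the cassette that is amplified with gene-specific tagging oligos (called M1 and M2 in the record) as part of a CRISPR-Cas12a-assisted PCR tagging approach. In E. coli the plasmid is maintained at high copy through a ColE1/pUC-type origin and selected with ampicillin via the AmpR β-lactamase gene and its own promoter. Short lacI, rop and bom fragments are backbone remnants, and SP6 and T7 promoters flank the cassette, with SP6 listed as a sequencing primer site.

The annotated cassette begins with a promoterless 3xFLAG coding sequence followed by an SV40 polyadenylation signal, so the tag is expressed only when fused in frame to the 3′ end of a target gene and driven by that gene's own promoter. Downstream lies a selection unit consisting of the SV40 enhancer/early promoter, the BleoR (Sh ble) gene conferring Zeocin resistance, and a bGH poly(A) signal. This is followed by a human U6 RNA polymerase III promoter at the cassette's distal end. No guide RNA sequence is annotated after it; in this kind of design, the reverse tagging oligo would be expected to add the Cas12a crRNA so that the PCR product itself encodes the guide. Two same-orientation loxP sites bracket the marker and U6 promoter, which should allow Cre-mediated excision of these elements after integration. The 3xFLAG segment sits between BamHI and SpeI sites, both retained.
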