Addgene plasmid #120062: pMaCTag-Z34
Purpose: Template for C-terminal PCR tagging of mammalian genes (Zeocin selection) with 3xFLAG
Depositing lab: Michael Knop. Depositing organization: Universitaet Heidelberg. Publication: CRISPR-Cas12a-assisted PCR tagging of mammalian genes. Fueller J, Herbst K, Meurer M, Gubicza K, Kurtulmus B, Knopf JD, Kirrmaier D, Buchmuller BC, Pereira G, Lemberg MK, Knop M. J Cell Biol. 2020 Jun 1;219(6). pii: 151766. doi: 10.1083/jcb.201910210. PubMed 32406907.
Backbone
  Vector backbone: pFA6a
  Backbone size w/o insert (bp): 2412
  Vector type: PCR Template
  Selectable markers: Zeocin
Growth in bacteria
  Bacterial resistance: Ampicillin, 100 μg/mL
  Growth temperature: 37°C
  Growth strain: DH5alpha
  Copy number: High Copy
Gene/Insert
  Gene/Insert name: 3xFLAG
  Species: H. sapiens (human)
  Promoter: None
  Tag / fusion protein: 3xFLAG (C terminal on backbone)
  Cloning method: Restriction Enzyme; 5′ cloning site BamHI (not destroyed); 3′ cloning site SpeI (not destroyed)
  Sequencing primers: 5′ SP6; 3′ AAACCACAACTAGAATGCAGTG
Terms and licenses: Academic/Nonprofit Terms; Industry Terms: Not Available to Industry
Depositor comments: Template plasmid for C-terminal PCR tagging of mammalian genes. For M1 and M2 tagging oligo design please visit www.pcr-tagging.com Please visit https://www.biorxiv.org/content/early/2018/11/20/473876 for BioRxiv preprint
How to cite: pMaCTag-Z34 was a gift from Michael Knop (Addgene plasmid # 120062 ; http://n2t.net/addgene:120062 ; RRID:Addgene_120062)
