LOCUS       Exported 3934 bp ds-DNA circular SYN 12-MAY-2021
DEFINITION  Template for C-terminal PCR tagging of mammalian genes (Zeocin
            selection) with 3xFLAG.
ACCESSION   .
VERSION     .
KEYWORDS    pMaCTag-Z34
SOURCE      synthetic DNA construct
  ORGANISM  synthetic DNA construct
REFERENCE   1 (bases 1 to 3934)
  AUTHORS   Fueller J, Herbst K, Meurer M, Gubicza K, Kurtulmus B, Knopf JD,
            Kirrmaier D, Buchmuller BC, Pereira G, Lemberg MK, Knop M
  TITLE     CRISPR-Cas12a-assisted PCR tagging of mammalian genes.
  JOURNAL   J Cell Biol. 2020 Jun 1;219(6). pii: 151766. doi:
            10.1083/jcb.201910210.
  PUBMED    32406907
REFERENCE   2 (bases 1 to 3934)
  AUTHORS   .
  TITLE     Direct Submission
  JOURNAL   Exported May 12, 2021 from SnapGene Server 1.1.58
            http://www.snapgene.com
FEATURES             Location/Qualifiers
     source          1..3934
                     /organism="synthetic DNA construct"
                     /mol_type="other DNA"
     CDS             64..129
                     /codon_start=1
                     /product="three tandem FLAG(R) epitope tags, followed by an
                     enterokinase cleavage site"
                     /label=3xFLAG
                     /translation="DYKDHDGDYKDHDIDYKDDDDK"
     polyA_signal    139..260
                     /label=SV40 poly(A) signal
                     /note="SV40 polyadenylation signal"
     primer_bind     complement(176..195)
                     /label=SV40pA-R
                     /note="SV40 polyA, reverse primer"
     primer_bind     230..249
                     /label=EBV-rev
                     /note="SV40 polyA terminator, reverse primer"
     protein_bind    267..300
                     /label=loxP
                     /bound_moiety="Cre recombinase"
                     /note="Cre-mediated recombination occurs in the 8-bp core
                     sequence (GCATACAT)."
     promoter        307..623
                     /label=SV40 promoter
                     /note="SV40 enhancer and early promoter"
     rep_origin      474..609
                     /label=SV40 ori
                     /note="SV40 origin of replication"
     primer_bind     536..555
                     /label=SV40pro-F
                     /note="SV40 promoter/origin, forward primer"
     regulatory      630..639
                     /regulatory_class="other"
                     /note="vertebrate consensus sequence for strong initiation
                     of translation (Kozak, 1987)"
     CDS             636..1010
                     /codon_start=1
                     /gene="Sh ble from Streptoalloteichus hindustanus"
                     /product="antibiotic-binding protein"
                     /label=BleoR
                     /note="confers resistance to bleomycin, phleomycin, and
                     Zeocin(TM)"
                     /translation="MAKLTSAVPVLTARDVAGAVEFWTDRLGFSRDFVEDDFAGVVRDD
                     VTLFISAVQDQVVPDNTLAWVWVRGLDELYAEWSEVVSTNFRDASGPAMTEIGEQPWGR
                     EFALRDPAGNCVHFVAEEQD"
     polyA_signal    1020..1244
                     /label=bGH poly(A) signal
                     /note="bovine growth hormone polyadenylation signal"
     promoter        1251..1491
                     /label=U6 promoter
                     /note="RNA polymerase III promoter for human U6 snRNA"
     primer_bind     1251..1271
                     /label=hU6-F
                     /note="Human U6 promoter, forward primer"
     primer_bind     1422..1441
                     /label=LKO.1 5'
                     /note="Human U6 promoter, forward primer"
     protein_bind    1501..1534
                     /label=loxP
                     /bound_moiety="Cre recombinase"
                     /note="Cre-mediated recombination occurs in the 8-bp core
                     sequence (GCATACAT)."
     primer_bind     complement(1571..1590)
                     /label=T7
                     /note="T7 promoter, forward primer"
     promoter        complement(1572..1590)
                     /label=T7 promoter
                     /note="promoter for bacteriophage T7 RNA polymerase"
     primer_bind     complement(1677..1694)
                     /label=L4440
                     /note="L4440 vector, forward primer"
     rep_origin      complement(1848..2436)
                     /direction=LEFT
                     /label=ori
                     /note="high-copy-number ColE1/pMB1/pBR322/pUC origin of
                     replication"
     primer_bind     complement(1928..1947)
                     /label=pBR322ori-F
                     /note="pBR322 origin, forward primer"
     CDS             complement(2607..3467)
                     /codon_start=1
                     /gene="bla"
                     /product="beta-lactamase"
                     /label=AmpR
                     /note="confers resistance to ampicillin, carbenicillin, and
                     related antibiotics"
                     /translation="MSIQHFRVALIPFFAAFCLPVFAHPETLVKVKDAEDQLGARVGYI
                     ELDLNSGKILESFRPEERFPMMSTFKVLLCGAVLSRIDAGQEQLGRRIHYSQNDLVEYS
                     PVTEKHLTDGMTVRELCSAAITMSDNTAANLLLTTIGGPKELTAFLHNMGDHVTRLDRW
                     EPELNEAIPNDERDTTMPVAMATTLRKLLTGELLTLASRQQLIDWMEADKVAGPLLRSA
                     LPAGWFIADKSGAGERGSRGIIAALGPDGKPSRIVVIYTTGSQATMDERNRQIAEIGAS
                     LIKHW"
     primer_bind     3230..3249
                     /label=Amp-R
                     /note="Ampicillin resistance gene, reverse primer"
     promoter        complement(3468..3572)
                     /gene="bla"
                     /label=AmpR promoter
     primer_bind     3640..3658
                     /label=pBRforEco
                     /note="pBR322 vectors, upsteam of EcoRI site, forward
                     primer"
     primer_bind     complement(3696..3718)
                     /label=pGEX 3'
                     /note="pGEX vectors, reverse primer"
     primer_bind     3818..3837
                     /label=pRS-marker
                     /note="pRS vectors, use to sequence yeast selectable
                     marker"
     promoter        3918..2
                     /label=SP6 promoter
                     /note="promoter for bacteriophage SP6 RNA polymerase"
     primer_bind     3918..1
                     /label=SP6
                     /note="SP6 promoter, forward primer"
ORIGIN
        1 gaacgcggcc gccagctgaa gcttcgtacg tcaggtggag gaggtagtgg cggaggcgga
       61 tccgactaca aagaccatga cggtgattat aaagatcatg atatcgatta caaggatgac
      121 gatgacaagt agactagtaa cttgtttatt gcagcttata atggttacaa ataaagcaat
      181 agcatcacaa atttcacaaa taaagcattt ttttcactgc attctagttg tggtttgtcc
      241 aaactcatca atgtatctta gtcgatataa cttcgtatag catacattat acgaagttat
      301 gtcgacggtg tggaaagtcc ccaggctccc cagcaggcag aagtatgcaa agcatgcatc
      361 tcaattagtc agcaaccagg tgtggaaagt ccccaggctc cccagcaggc agaagtatgc
      421 aaagcatgca tctcaattag tcagcaacca tagtcccgcc cctaactccg cccatcccgc
      481 ccctaactcc gcccagttcc gcccattctc cgccccatgg ctgactaatt ttttttattt
      541 atgcagaggc cgaggccgcc tcggcctctg agctattcca gaagtagtga ggaggctttt
      601 ttggaggcct aggcttttgc aaagaattcg ccaccatggc caagttgacc agtgccgttc
      661 cggtgctcac cgcgcgcgac gtcgccggag cggtcgagtt ctggaccgac cggctcgggt
      721 tctcccggga cttcgtggag gacgacttcg ccggtgtggt ccgggacgac gtgaccctgt
      781 tcatcagcgc ggtccaggac caggtggtgc cggacaacac cctggcctgg gtgtgggtgc
      841 gcggcctgga cgagctgtac gccgagtggt cggaggtcgt gtccacgaac ttccgggacg
      901 cctccgggcc ggccatgacc gagatcggcg agcagccgtg ggggcgggag ttcgccctgc
      961 gcgacccggc cggcaactgc gtgcacttcg tggccgagga gcaggactga ctgcagcgac
     1021 tgtgccttct agttgccagc catctgttgt ttgcccctcc cccgtgcctt ccttgaccct
     1081 ggaaggtgcc actcccactg tcctttccta ataaaatgag gaaattgcat cgcattgtct
     1141 gagtaggtgt cattctattc tggggggtgg ggtggggcag gacagcaagg gggaggattg
     1201 ggaagacaat agcaggcatg ctggggatgc ggtgggctct atggctcgag gagggcctat
     1261 ttcccatgat tccttcatat ttgcatatac gatacaaggc tgttagagag ataattggaa
     1321 ttaatttgac tgtaaacaca aagatattag tacaaaatac gtgacgtaga aagtaataat
     1381 ttcttgggta gtttgcagtt ttaaaattat gttttaaaat ggactatcat atgcttaccg
     1441 taacttgaaa gtatttcgat ttcttggctt tatatatctt gtggaaagga cgaaacaccg
     1501 ataacttcgt atagcataca ttatacgaag ttatggtacc gatgcagcta gcccgcggat
     1561 ctgccggtct ccctatagtg agtcgtatta atttcgataa gccaggttaa cctgcattaa
     1621 tgaatcggcc aacgcgcggg gagaggcggt ttgcgtattg ggcgctcttc cgcttcctcg
     1681 ctcactgact cgctgcgctc ggtcgttcgg ctgcggcgag cggtatcagc tcactcaaag
     1741 gcggtaatac ggttatccac agaatcaggg gataacgcag gaaagaacat gtgagcaaaa
     1801 ggccagcaaa aggccaggaa ccgtaaaaag gccgcgttgc tggcgttttt ccataggctc
     1861 cgcccccctg acgagcatca caaaaatcga cgctcaagtc agaggtggcg aaacccgaca
     1921 ggactataaa gataccaggc gtttccccct ggaagctccc tcgtgcgctc tcctgttccg
     1981 accctgccgc ttaccggata cctgtccgcc tttctccctt cgggaagcgt ggcgctttct
     2041 caatgctcac gctgtaggta tctcagttcg gtgtaggtcg ttcgctccaa gctgggctgt
     2101 gtgcacgaac cccccgttca gcccgaccgc tgcgccttat ccggtaacta tcgtcttgag
     2161 tccaacccgg taagacacga cttatcgcca ctggcagcag ccactggtaa caggattagc
     2221 agagcgaggt atgtaggcgg tgctacagag ttcttgaagt ggtggcctaa ctacggctac
     2281 actagaagga cagtatttgg tatctgcgct ctgctgaagc cagttacctt cggaaaaaga
     2341 gttggtagct cttgatccgg caaacaaacc accgctggta gcggtggttt ttttgtttgc
     2401 aagcagcaga ttacgcgcag aaaaaaagga tctcaagaag atcctttgat cttttctacg
     2461 gggtctgacg ctcagtggaa cgaaaactca cgttaaggga ttttggtcat gagattatca
     2521 aaaaggatct tcacctagat ccttttaaat taaaaatgaa gttttaaatc aatctaaagt
     2581 atatatgagt aaacttggtc tgacagttac caatgcttaa tcagtgaggc acctatctca
     2641 gcgatctgtc tatttcgttc atccatagtt gcctgactcc ccgtcgtgta gataactacg
     2701 atacgggagg gcttaccatc tggccccagt gctgcaatga taccgcgaga cccacgctca
     2761 ccggctccag atttatcagc aataaaccag ccagccggaa gggccgagcg cagaagtggt
     2821 cctgcaactt tatccgcctc catccagtct attaattgtt gccgggaagc tagagtaagt
     2881 agttcgccag ttaatagttt gcgcaacgtt gttgccattg ctacaggcat cgtggtgtca
     2941 cgctcgtcgt ttggtatggc ttcattcagc tccggttccc aacgatcaag gcgagttaca
     3001 tgatccccca tgttgtgcaa aaaagcggtt agctccttcg gtcctccgat cgttgtcaga
     3061 agtaagttgg ccgcagtgtt atcactcatg gttatggcag cactgcataa ttctcttact
     3121 gtcatgccat ccgtaagatg cttttctgtg actggtgagt actcaaccaa gtcattctga
     3181 gaatagtgta tgcggcgacc gagttgctct tgcccggcgt caatacggga taataccgcg
     3241 ccacatagca gaactttaaa agtgctcatc attggaaaac gttcttcggg gcgaaaactc
     3301 tcaaggatct taccgctgtt gagatccagt tcgatgtaac ccactcgtgc acccaactga
     3361 tcttcagcat cttttacttt caccagcgtt tctgggtgag caaaaacagg aaggcaaaat
     3421 gccgcaaaaa agggaataag ggcgacacgg aaatgttgaa tactcatact cttccttttt
     3481 caatattatt gaagcattta tcagggttat tgtctcatga gcggatacat atttgaatgt
     3541 atttagaaaa ataaacaaat aggggttccg cgcacatttc cccgaaaagt gccacctgac
     3601 gtctaagaaa ccattattat catgacatta acctataaaa ataggcgtat cacgaggccc
     3661 tttcgtctcg cgcgtttcgg tgatgacggt gaaaacctct gacacatgca gctcccggag
     3721 acggtcacag cttgtctgta agcggatgcc gggagcagac aagcccgtca gggcgcgtca
     3781 gcgggtgttg gcgggtgtcg gggctggctt aactatgcgg catcagagca gattgtactg
     3841 agagtgcacc atatggacat attgtcgtta gaacgcggct acaattaata cataacctta
     3901 tgtatcatac acatacgatt taggtgacac tata
//
